>Addgene plasmid #186153 | GFP-Paxillin DN | addgene full sequence | sequence record 365924 | Addgene NGS Result
TATTAATAGTAATCAATTACGGGGTCATTAGTTCATAGCCCATATATGGAGTTCCGCGTTACATAACTTA
CGGTAAATGGCCCGCCTGGCTGACCGCCCAACGACCCCCGCCCATTGACGTCAATAATGACGTATGTTCC
CATAGTAACGCCAATAGGGACTTTCCATTGACGTCAATGGGTGGAGTATTTACGGTAAACTGCCCACTTG
GCAGTACATCAAGTGTATCATATGCCAAGTACGCCCCCTATTGACGTCAATGACGGTAAATGGCCCGCCT
GGCATTATGCCCAGTACATGACCTTATGGGACTTTCCTACTTGGCAGTACATCTACGTATTAGTCATCGC
TATTACCATGGTGATGCGGTTTTGGCAGTACATCAATGGGCGTGGATAGCGGTTTGACTCACGGGGATTT
CCAAGTCTCCACCCCATTGACGTCAATGGGAGTTTGTTTTGGCACCAAAATCAACGGGACTTTCCAAAAT
GTCGTAACAACTCCGCCCCATTGACGCAAATGGGCGGTAGGCGTGTACGGTGGGAGGTCTATATAAGCAG
AGCTGGTTTAGTGAACCGTCAGATCCGCTAGCGCTACCGGTCGCCACCATGGTGAGCAAGGGCGAGGAGC
TGTTCACCGGGGTGGTGCCCATCCTGGTCGAGCTGGACGGCGACGTAAACGGCCACAAGTTCAGCGTGTC
CGGCGAGGGCGAGGGCGATGCCACCTACGGCAAGCTGACCCTGAAGTTCATCTGCACCACCGGCAAGCTG
CCCGTGCCCTGGCCCACCCTCGTGACCACCCTGACCTACGGCGTGCAGTGCTTCAGCCGCTACCCCGACC
ACATGAAGCAGCACGACTTCTTCAAGTCCGCCATGCCCGAAGGCTACGTCCAGGAGCGCACCATCTTCTT
CAAGGACGACGGCAACTACAAGACCCGCGCCGAGGTGAAGTTCGAGGGCGACACCCTGGTGAACCGCATC
GAGCTGAAGGGCATCGACTTCAAGGAGGACGGCAACATCCTGGGGCACAAGCTGGAGTACAACTACAACA
GCCACAACGTCTATATCATGGCCGACAAGCAGAAGAACGGCATCAAGGTGAACTTCAAGATCCGCCACAA
CATCGAGGACGGCAGCGTGCAGCTCGCCGACCACTACCAGCAGAACACCCCCATCGGCGACGGCCCCGTG
CTGCTGCCCGACAACCACTACCTGAGCACCCAGTCCAAGCTGAGCAAAGACCCCAACGAGAAGCGCGATC
ACATGGTCCTGCTGGAGTTCGTGACCGCCGCCGGGATCACTCTCGGCATGGACGAGCTGTACAAGTCCGG
ACTCAGATCTCGAGCTATGGACGATCTTGACGCTCTCTTGGCAGATTTGGAAAGTACGACTAGCCACATA
TCAAAACGGCCGGTCTTCCTGAGCGAGGAGACACCATATTCCTATCCCACCGGAAACCATACGTACCAAG
AAATTGCTGTGCCGCCTCCAGTTCCACCTCCTCCGAGTTCTGAAGCGTTGAATGGTACCATACTCGATCC
CCTCGACCAATGGCAGCCATCAGGCTCTAGGTTTATTCACCAGCAGCCGCAGTCATCAAGCCCTGTCTAT
GGGTCCTCTGCGAAAACGAGTTCAGTTTCAAACCCGCAAGATAGTGTCGGTTCACCTTGCTCACGAGTCG
GTGAGGAAGAGCATGTGTATTCATTTCCGAATAAGCAGAAAAGTGCGGAGCCATCTCCCACGGTTATGTC
AACCTCTCTCGGTTCTAACCTGAGCGAACTGGATCGCCTCCTTCTGGAACTGAATGCAGTACAGCATAAT
CCACCCGGTTTCCCGGCCGATGAAGCCAATAGTAGCCCTCCATTGCCTGGGGCATTGTCTCCCCTGTACG
GGGTCCCTGAAACGAATAGCCCATTGGGAGGGAAAGCGGGGCCGCTCACGAAAGAGAAACCCAAGCGCAA
TGGTGGACGGGGTCTGGAGGACGTTCGGCCGTCCGTAGAGTCCCTGTTGGATGAACTGGAATCATCAGTA
CCGAGTCCTGTTCCGGCAATTACCGTGAATCAAGGCGAGATGTCCTCTCCCCAGCGAGTCACGAGCACGC
AGCAACAAACGCGCATCAGCGCGAGCAGCGCTACGAGAGAACTTGACGAGCTTATGGCCTCCCTTAGCGA
TTTCAAATTCATGGCACAAGGAAAGACTGGTTCCAGCAGCCCGCCGGGTGGTCCACCAAAACCGGGGTCC
CAACTCGATAGTATGCTGGGTTCACTCCAGAGTGATCTGAATAAGCTCGGCGTAGCTACCGTGGCTAAAA
TGGACGACCTGGACGCACTGCTCGCAGATCTCGAATCAACGACGTCACATATTTCCAAGCGCCCCGTCTT
TCTTAGTGAGGAGACCCCATACAGCTACCCAACAGGTAACCACACGTATCAGGAGATTGCGGTTCCTCCT
CCAGTCCCACCTCCACCGTCCAGCGAGGCGCTGAACGGAACAATACTCGACCCTCTCGACCAATGGCAGC
CTAGTGGTTCCAGATTTATACATCAGCAGCCTCAAAGCAGTAGCCCGGTGTATGGGTCTAGTGCTAAAAC
ATCTTCCGTATCCAACCCCCAAGATAGCGTGGGTTCACCGTGCTCCCGGGTGGGAGAAGAAGAACATGTT
TACAGTTTTCCCAACAAGCAAAAGAGTGCGGAGCCGTCACCAACAGTGATGTCTACGTCTCTGGGCTCTA
ACCTTTCTGAGCTGGATAGGCTGTTGCTTGAACTCAACGCGGTGCAGCACAACCCGCCGGGGTTCCCAGC
AGATGAAGCCAATAGCAGTCCCCCACTCCCAGGGGCTCTTAGTCCATTGTATGGTGTTCCGGAGACAAAC
TCCCCCCTGGGAGGCAAGGCCGGGCCACTGACGAAAGAGAAACCAAAGCGCAATGGTGGCCGAGGATTGG
AAGATGTTAGGCCTAGTGTTGAATCTCTCTTGGATGAACTGGAGAGTTCTGTGCCGAGTCCCGTACCTGC
CATCACCGTTAATCAGGGAGAGATGAGTTCCCCTCAACGGGTAACGTCAACGCAACAACAGACTCGCATA
AGTGCTTCATCCGCCACGCGGGAATTGGACGAGCTGATGGCCTCACTCAGCGACTTCAAATTTATGGCTC
AGGGGAAGACCGGTTCATCCAGCCCTCCTGGAGGTCCACCAAAACCCGGCTCTCAACTTGATAGCATGTT
GGGGAGCCTGCAGAGTGACCTTAACAAGCTTGGAGTAGCGACGGTCGCGAAGGGCGTGTGTGGTGCTTGC
AAAAAGCCTATCGCTGGTCAAGTAGTCACGGCAATGGGTAAGACGTGGCACCCAGAGCATTTTGTCTGCA
CCCACTGCCAAGAAGAGATAGGCTCAAGGAATTTCTTCGAAAGAGACGGACAGCCCTATTGCGAGAAAGA
TTACCACAATCTTTTCAGTCCAAGGTGCTACTACTGTAACGGCCCCATTCTCGATAAGGTGGTAACCGCG
CTTGACAGGACGTGGCATCCTGAACATTTTTTTTGCGCTCAATGCGGCGCGTTTTTTGGTCCGGAGGGCT
TCCACGAGAAAGATGGAAAGGCTTATTGCAGGAAGGATTATTTCGACATGTTCGCTCCCAAGTGTGGGGG
GTGTGCTCGGGCTATTCTAGAGAATTACATCAGCGCACTTAACACGTTGTGGCACCCGGAGTGCTTTGTC
TGCCGCGAGTGTTTTACTCCTTTTGTCAATGGGAGTTTCTTTGAACATGACGGCCAGCCGTATTGTGAGG
TTCATTACCATGAGCGCCGAGGGTCACTGTGCAGCGGGTGCCAGAAGCCTATAACCGGGAGATGCATCAC
TGCAATGGCAAAAAAATTTCATCCAGAACACTTCGTCTGCGCGTTTTGCTTGAAACAATTGAACAAAGGA
ACATTTAAAGAACAAAATGATAAGCCTTACTGTCAGAATTGCTTCCTTAAATTGTTCTGCTAGTGAGAAT
TCTGCAGTCGACGGTACCGCGGGCCCGGGATCCACCGGATCTAGATAACTGATCATAATCAGCCATACCA
CATTTGTAGAGGTTTTACTTGCTTTAAAAAACCTCCCACACCTCCCCCTGAACCTGAAACATAAAATGAA
TGCAATTGTTGTTGTTAACTTGTTTATTGCAGCTTATAATGGTTACAAATAAAGCAATAGCATCACAAAT
TTCACAAATAAAGCATTTTTTTCACTGCATTCTAGTTGTGGTTTGTCCAAACTCATCAATGTATCTTAAC
GCGTAAATTGTAAGCGTTAATATTTTGTTAAAATTCGCGTTAAATTTTTGTTAAATCAGCTCATTTTTTA
ACCAATAGGCCGAAATCGGCAAAATCCCTTATAAATCAAAAGAATAGACCGAGATAGGGT
[37 nt withheld, positions 4401-4437]
AAAGAACGTGGACTCCAACGTCAAAGG
[49 nt withheld, positions 4465-4513]
T
[91 nt withheld, positions 4515-4605]
G
[124 nt withheld, positions 4607-4730]
CAGGTGGCACTTTTCGGGGAAATGTGCGCGGAACCCCTATTTGTTTATTTTTCTAAATACATTCAAATAT
GTATCCGCTCATGAGACAATAACCCTGATAAATGCTTCAATAATATTGAAAAAGGAAGAGTCCTGAGGCG
GAAAGAACCAGCTGTGGAATGTGTGTCAGTTAGGGTGTGGAAAGTCCCCAGGCTCCCCAGCAGGCAGAAG
TATGCAAAGCATGCATCTCAATTAGTCAGCAACCAGGTGTGGAAAGTCCCCAGGCTCCCCAGCAGGCAGA
AGTATGCAAAGCATGCATCTCAATTAGTCAGCAACCATAGTCCCGCCCCTAACTCCGCCCATCCCGCCCC
TAACTCCGCCCAGTTCCGCCCATTCTCCGCCCCATGGCTGACTAATTTTTTTTATTTATGCAGAGGCCGA
GGCCGCCTCGGCCTCTGAGCTATTCCAGAAGTAGTGAGGAGGCTTTTTTGGAGGCCTAGGCTTTTGCAAA
GATCGATCAAGAGACAGGATGAGGATCGTTTCGCATGATTGAACAAGATGGATTGCACGCAGGTTCTCCG
GCCGCTTGGGTGGAGAGGCTATTCGGCTATGACTGGGCACAACAGACAATCGGCTGCTCTGATGCCGCCG
TGTTCCGGCTGTCAGCGCAGGGGCGCCCGGTTCTTTTTGTCAAGACCGACCTGTCCGGTGCCCTGAATGA
ACTGCAAGACGAGGCAGCGCGGCTATCGTGGCTGGCCACGACGGGCGTTCCTTGCGCAGCTGTGCTCGAC
GTTGTCACTGAAGCGGGAAGGGACTGGCTGCTATTGGGCGAAGTGCCGGGGCAGGATCTCCTGTCATCTC
ACCTTGCTCCTGCCGAGAAAGTATCCATCATGGCTGATGCAATGCGGCGGCTGCATACGCTTGATCCGGC
TACCTGCCCATTCGACCACCAAGCGAAACATCGCATCGAGCGAGCACGTACTCGGATGGAAGCCGGTCTT
GTCGATCAGGATGATCTGGACGAAGAGCATCAGGGGCTCGCGCCAGCCGAACTGTTCGCCAGGCTCAAGG
CGAGCATGCCCGACGGCGAGGATCTCGTCGTGACCCATGGCGATGCCTGCTTGCCGAATATCATGGTGGA
AAATGGCCGCTTTTCTGGATTCATCGACTGTGGCCGGCTGGGTGTGGCGGACCGCTATCAGGACATAGCG
TTGGCTACCCGTGATATTGCTGAAGAGCTTGGCGGCGAATGGGCTGACCGCTTCCTCGTGCTTTACGGTA
TCGCCGCTCCCGATTCGCAGCGCATCGCCTTCTATCGCCTTCTTGACGAGTTCTTCTGAGCGGGACTCTG
GGGTTCGAAATGACCGACCAAGCGACGCCCAACCTGCCATCACGAGATTTCGATTCCACCGCCGCCTTCT
ATGAAAGGTTGGGCTTCGGAATCGTTTTCCGGGACGCCGGCTGGATGATCCTCCAGCGCGGGGATCTCAT
GCTGGAGTTCTTCGCCCACCCTAGGGGGAGGCTAACTGAAACACGGAAGGAGACAATACCGGAAGGAACC
CGCGCTATGACGGCAATAAAAAGACAGAATAAAACGCACGGTGTTGGGTCGTTTGTTCATAAACGCGGGG
TTCGGTCCCAGGGCTGGCACTCTGTCGATACCCCACCGAGACCCCATTGGGGCCAATACGCCCGCGTTTC
TTCCTTTTCCCCACCCCACCCCCCAAGTTCGGGTGAAGGCCCAGGGCTCGCAGCCAACGTCGGGGCGGCA
GGCCCTGCCATAGCCTCAGGTTACTCATATATACTTTAGATTGATTTAAAACTTCATTTTTAATTTAAAA
GGATCTAGGTGAAGATCCTTTTTGATAATCTCATGACCAAAATCCCTTAACGTGAGTTTTCGTTCCACTG
AGCGTCAGACCCCGTAGAAAAGATCAAAGGATCTTCTTGAGATCCTTTTTTTCTGCGCGTAATCTGCTGC
TTGCAAACAAAAAAACCACCGCTACCAGCGGTGGTTTGTTTGCCGGATCAAGAGCTACCAACTCTTTTTC
CGAAGGTAACTGGCTTCAGCAGAGCGCAGATACCAAATACTGTTCTTCTAGTGTAGCCGTAGTTAGGCCA
CCACTTCAAGAACTCTGTAGCACCGCCTACATACCTCGCTCTGCTAATCCTGTTACCAGTGGCTGCTGCC
AGTGGCGATAAGTCGTGTCTTACCGGGTTGGACTCAAGACGATAGTTACCGGATAAGGCGCAGCGGTCGG
GCTGAACGGGGGGTTCGTGCACACAGCCCAGCTTGGAGCGAACGACCTACACCGAACTGAGATACCTACA
GCGTGAGCTATGAGAAAGCGCCACGCTTCCCGAAGGGAGAAAGGCGGACAGGTATCCGGTAAGCGGCAGG
GTCGGAACAGGAGAGCGCACGAGGGAGCTTCCAGGGGGAAACGCCTGGTATCTTTATAGTCCTGTCGGGT
TTCGCCACCTCTGACTTGAGCGTCGATTTTTGTGATGCTCGTCAGGGGGGCGGAGCCTATGGAAAAACGC
CAGCAACGCGGCCTTTTTACGGTTCCTGGCCTTTTGCTGGCCTTTTGCTCACATGTTCTTTCCTGCGTTA
TCCCCTGATTCTGTGGATAACCGTATTACCGCCATGCATTAGT
Features (pLannotate 1.2.2; 16 found; start..end, strand, type, name):
     57..360     +  enhancer       CMV enhancer: human cytomegalovirus immediate early enhancer
    361..564     +  promoter       CMV promoter: human cytomegalovirus (CMV) immediate early promoter
    609..1325    +  CDS            mEGFP: mEGFP is a basic (constitutively fluorescent) green fluorescent protein published in 2002, derived from Aequorea victoria. It has moderate acid sensitivity.
   1326..1346    +  misc_feature   MCS (fragment): multiple cloning site
   2310..3980    +  CDS            PXN: PAXI_CHICK - Experimental evidence at protein level: Swiss-Prot protein existence level 1. Cytoskeletal protein involved in actin-membrane attachment at sites of cell adhesion to the extracellular matrix (focal adhesion). Binds in vitro to vinculin as well as to the SH3 domain of c-SRC and, when tyrosine phosphorylated, to the SH2 domain of v-CRK. From Gallus gallus (Chicken).
   3987..4023    +  misc_feature   MCS (fragment): multiple cloning site
   4040..4124    +  CDS            large T antigen (fragment): large T antigen from SV40 (simian virus 40)
   4147..4268    +  polyA_signal   SV40 poly(A) signal: SV40 polyadenylation signal
   4302..4730    -  rep_origin     f1 ori (sequence partly withheld): f1 bacteriophage origin of replication; arrow indicates direction of (+) strand synthesis
   4757..4861    +  promoter       AmpR promoter: bla
   4863..5220    +  promoter       SV40 promoter: SV40 enhancer and early promoter
   5255..6049    +  CDS            NeoR/KanR: aminoglycoside phosphotransferase from Tn5; aph(3')-II (or nptII); confers resistance to neomycin, kanamycin, and G418 (Geneticin®)
   6070..6222    +  CDS            ble (fragment): BLE_KLEPN - Experimental evidence at protein level: Swiss-Prot protein existence level 1. Binding protein with a strong affinity to the bleomycin family of antibiotics. Binds to CL990; an antimitotic-antibiotic compound. From Klebsiella pneumoniae.
   6281..6328    +  polyA_signal   HSV TK poly(A) signal: herpes simplex virus thymidine kinase polyadenylation signal (Cole and Stacy, 1985)
   6419..6435    -  polyA_signal   bGH poly(A) signal (fragment): bovine growth hormone polyadenylation signal
   6657..7245    +  rep_origin     ori: high-copy-number ColE1/pMB1/pBR322/pUC origin of replication
