[The description below was written by a language model from this plasmid's Addgene catalogue record and pLannotate feature annotations shown in this document.]
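Description:
GFP-Paxillin DN is a mammalian expression plasmid built on the mEGFP-C1 backbone, designed to express a modified paxillin fused to monomeric EGFP. Transcription is driven by the human cytomegalovirus immediate-early enhancer and promoter. The mEGFP coding sequence comes first, so the fluorescent protein sits at the N-terminus of the insert, and an SV40 polyadenylation signal terminates the transcript. The insert, assembled by Gibson cloning, is PXN carrying an extra copy of paxillin residues 1–321 added to the N-terminus of the wild-type protein, so this N-terminal region is duplicated. This matches the feature table. The full-length paxillin annotation begins roughly a kilobase downstream of the mEGFP/MCS junction, and the unannotated stretch in between is about the right size for the added segment. The catalogue lists the insert species as human, whereas the automated annotation matched the coding sequence to chicken paxillin. The record does not resolve this discrepancy.

The backbone carries the Tn5 aminoglycoside phosphotransferase (NeoR/KanR) gene under tandem bacterial (bla) and SV40 early promoters, followed by an HSV TK polyadenylation signal. This arrangement gives kanamycin selection in E. coli and could support G418 selection in mammalian cells. A ColE1/pUC-type origin handles bacterial replication, although the catalogue lists the plasmid as low copy, and an f1 origin is also present. The short large T antigen, ble and bGH poly(A) fragments are likely backbone remnants or annotation artefacts rather than functional parts.

The stated purpose is expression of paxillin variants in mammalian cells. The associated work concerns phase separation in integrin clustering and nascent adhesion formation, where the GFP tag would allow the variant's localisation to be imaged.
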