Addgene plasmid #186153: GFP-Paxillin DN
Purpose: For expressing paxillin variants in mammalian cells
Depositing lab: Michael Rosen. Depositing organization: University of Texas Southwestern Medical Center. Publication: Synergistic phase separation of two pathways promotes integrin clustering and nascent adhesion formation. Case LB, De Pasquale M, Henry L, Rosen MK. Elife. 2022 Jan 20;11. pii: 72588. doi: 10.7554/eLife.72588. PubMed 35049497.
Backbone
  Vector backbone: mEGFP-C1
  Backbone size w/o insert (bp): 4750
  Vector type: Mammalian Expression
Growth in bacteria
  Bacterial resistance: Kanamycin, 50 μg/mL
  Growth temperature: 37°C
  Growth strain: DH5alpha
  Copy number: Low Copy
Gene/Insert
  Gene/Insert name: PXN
  Species: H. sapiens (human)
  Insert size (bp): 2634
  Mutation: Paxilln residues 1-321 added to N-terminus of WT Paxillin
  Entrez Gene: PXN
  Promoter: cmv
  Tag / fusion protein: mEGFP (N terminal on insert)
  Cloning method: Gibson Cloning
  Sequencing primers: 5′ EGFP-C-For (5-CATGGTCCTGCTGGAGTTCGTG-3); 3′ SV40pA-R (5-GAAATTTGTGATGCTATTGC-3)
Resource information
  A portion of this plasmid was derived from a plasmid made by: mEGFP-C1 (Addgene Plasmid #54759
Terms and licenses: Academic/Nonprofit Terms; Industry Terms: Not Available to Industry
How to cite: GFP-Paxillin DN was a gift from Michael Rosen (Addgene plasmid # 186153 ; http://n2t.net/addgene:186153 ; RRID:Addgene_186153)
